>Addgene plasmid #42494 | PIP4K2AA | addgene full sequence | sequence record 398289 | Addgene NGS Result
CGCAAGGAATGGTGCATGCAAGGAGATGGCGCCCAACAGTCCCCCGGCCACGGGGCCTGCCACCATACCC
ACGCCGAAACAAGCGCTCATGAGCCCGAAGTGGCGAGCCCGATCTTCCCCATCGGTGATGTCGGCGATAT
AGGCGCCAGCAACCGCACCTGTGGCGCCGGTGATGCCGGCCACGATGCGTCCGGCGTAGAGGATCGAGAT
CTCGATCCCGCGAAATTAATACGACTCACTATAGGGGAATTGTGAGCGGATAACAATTCCCCTCTAGAAA
TAATTTTGTTTAACTTTAAGAAGGAGATATACATATGCACCATCATCATCATCATTCTTCTGGTGTAGAT
CTGGGTACCGAGAACCTGTACTTCCAATCCATGGACCCGCTGCTCAGCGTCCTCATGTGGGGGGTAAACC
ACTCGATCAATGAACTGAGCCATGTTCAAATCCCTGTTATGTTGATGCCAGATGACTTCAAAGCCTATTC
AAAAATAAAGGTGGACAATCACCTTTTTAACAAAGAAAACATGCCGAGCCATTTCAAGTTTAAGGAATAC
TGCCCGATGGTCTTCCGTAACCTGCGGGAGAGGTTTGGAATTGATGATCAAGATTTCCAGAATTCCCTGA
CCAGGAGCGCACCCCTCCCCAACGACTCCCAGGCCCGCAGTGGAGCTCGTTTTCACACTTCCTACGACAA
AAGATACATCATCAAGACTATTACCAGTGAAGACGTGGCCGAAATGCACAACATCCTGAAGAAATACCAC
CAGTACATAGTGGAATGTCATGGGATCACCCTTCTTCCCCAGTTCTTGGGCATGTACCGGCTTAATGTTG
ATGGAGTTGAAATATATGTGATAGTTACAAGAAATGTATTCAGCCACCGTTTGTCTGTGTATAGGAAATA
CGACTTAAAGGGCTCTACAGTGGCTAGAGAAGCTAGTGACAAAGAAAAGGCCAAAGAACTGCCAACTCTG
AAAGATAATGATTTCATTAATGAGGGCCAAAAGATTTATATTGATGACAACAACAAGAAGGTCTTCCTGG
AAAAACTAAAAAAGGATGTTGAGTTTCTGGCCCAGCTGAAGCTCATGGACTACAGTCTGCTGGTGGGAAT
TCATGATGTGGAGAGAGCCGAACAGGAGGAAGTGGAGTGTGAGGAGAACGATGGGGAGGAGGAGGGCGAG
AGCGATGGCACCCACCCGGTGGGAACCCCCCCAGATAGCCCCGGGAATACACTGAACAGCTCACCACCCC
TGGCTCCCGGGGAGTTCGATCCGAACATCGACGTCTATGGAATTAAGTGCCATGAAAACTCGCCTAGGAA
GGAGGTGTACTTCATGGCAATTATTGACATCCTTACTCATTATGATGCAAAAAAGAAAGCTGCCCATGCT
GCAAAAACTGTTAAACATGGCGCTGGCGCGGAGATCTCCACCGTGAACCCAGAACAGTATTCAAAGCGCT
TTTTGGACTTTATTGGCCACATCTTGTGACAGTAAAGGTGGATACGGATCCGAATTCGAGCTCCGTCGAC
AAGCTTGCGGCCGCACTCGAGCACCACCACCACCACCACTGAGATCCGGCTGCTAACAAAGCCCGAAAGG
AAGCTGAGTTGGCTGCTGCCACCGCTGAGCAATAACTAGCATAACCCCTTGGGGCCTCTAAACGGGTCTT
GAGGGGTTTTTTGCTGAAAGGAGGAACTATATCCGGATTGGCGAATGGG
[124 nt withheld, positions 1730-1853]
C
[91 nt withheld, positions 1855-1945]
A
[49 nt withheld, positions 1947-1995]
CCTTTGACGTTGGAGTCCACGTTCTTT
[37 nt withheld, positions 2023-2059]
ACCCTATCTCGGTCTATTCTTTTGATTTATAAGGGATTTTGCCGATTTCGGCCTATTGGTTAAAAAATGA
GCTGATTTAACAAAAATTTAACGCGAATTTTAACAAAATATTAACGCTTACAATTTAGGTGGCACTTTTC
GGGGAAATGTGCGCGGAACCCCTATTTGTTTATTTTTCTAAATACATTCAAATATGTATCCGCTCATGAA
TTAATTCTTAGAAAAACTCATCGAGCATCAAATGAAACTGCAATTTATTCATATCAGGATTATCAATACC
ATATTTTTGAAAAAGCCGTTTCTGTAATGAAGGAGAAAACTCACCGAGGCAGTTCCATAGGATGGCAAGA
TCCTGGTATCGGTCTGCGATTCCGACTCGTCCAACATCAATACAACCTATTAATTTCCCCTCGTCAAAAA
TAAGGTTATCAAGTGAGAAATCACCATGAGTGACGACTGAATCCGGTGAGAATGGCAAAAGTTTATGCAT
TTCTTTCCAGACTTGTTCAACAGGCCAGCCATTACGCTCGTCATCAAAATCACTCGCATCAACCAAACCG
TTATTCATTCGTGATTGCGCCTGAGCGAGACGAAATACGCGATCGCTGTTAAAAGGACAATTACAAACAG
GAATCGAATGCAACCGGCGCAGGAACACTGCCAGCGCATCAACAATATTTTCACCTGAATCAGGATATTC
TTCTAATACCTGGAATGCTGTTTTCCCGGGGATCGCAGTGGTGAGTAACCATGCATCATCAGGAGTACGG
ATAAAATGCTTGATGGTCGGAAGAGGCATAAATTCCGTCAGCCAGTTTAGTCTGACCATCTCATCTGTAA
CATCATTGGCAACGCTACCTTTGCCATGTTTCAGAAACAACTCTGGCGCATCGGGCTTCCCATACAATCG
ATAGATTGTCGCACCTGATTGCCCGACATTATCGCGAGCCCATTTATACCCATATAAATCAGCATCCATG
TTGGAATTTAATCGCGGCCTAGAGCAAGACGTTTCCCGTTGAATATGGCTCATAACACCCCTTGTATTAC
TGTTTATGTAAGCAGACAGTTTTATTGTTCATGACCAAAATCCCTTAACGTGAGTTTTCGTTCCACTGAG
CGTCAGACCCCGTAGAAAAGATCAAAGGATCTTCTTGAGATCCTTTTTTTCTGCGCGTAATCTGCTGCTT
GCAAACAAAAAAACCACCGCTACCAGCGGTGGTTTGTTTGCCGGATCAAGAGCTACCAACTCTTTTTCCG
AAGGTAACTGGCTTCAGCAGAGCGCAGATACCAAATACTGTCCTTCTAGTGTAGCCGTAGTTAGGCCACC
ACTTCAAGAACTCTGTAGCACCGCCTACATACCTCGCTCTGCTAATCCTGTTACCAGTGGCTGCTGCCAG
TGGCGATAAGTCGTGTCTTACCGGGTTGGACTCAAGACGATAGTTACCGGATAAGGCGCAGCGGTCGGGC
TGAACGGGGGGTTCGTGCACACAGCCCAGCTTGGAGCGAACGACCTACACCGAACTGAGATACCTACAGC
GTGAGCTATGAGAAAGCGCCACGCTTCCCGAAGGGAGAAAGGCGGACAGGTATCCGGTAAGCGGCAGGGT
CGGAACAGGAGAGCGCACGAGGGAGCTTCCAGGGGGAAACGCCTGGTATCTTTATAGTCCTGTCGGGTTT
CGCCACCTCTGACTTGAGCGTCGATTTTTGTGATGCTCGTCAGGGGGGCGGAGCCTATGGAAAAACGCCA
GCAACGCGGCCTTTTTACGGTTCCTGGCCTTTTGCTGGCCTTTTGCTCACATGTTCTTTCCTGCGTTATC
CCCTGATTCTGTGGATAACCGTATTACCGCCTTTGAGTGAGCTGATACCGCTCGCCGCAGCCGAACGACC
GAGCGCAGCGAGTCAGTGAGCGAGGAAGCGGAAGAGCGCCTGATGCGGTATTTTCTCCTTACGCATCTGT
GCGGTATTTCACACCGCAATGGTGCACTCTCAGTACAATCTGCTCTGATGCCGCATAGTTAAGCCAGTAT
ACACTCCGCTATCGCTACGTGACTGGGTCATGGCTGCGCCCCGACACCCGCCAACACCCGCTGACGCGCC
CTGACGGGCTTGTCTGCTCCCGGCATCCGCTTACAGACAAGCTGTGACCGTCTCCGGGAGCTGCATGTGT
CAGAGGTTTTCACCGTCATCACCGAAACGCGCGAGGCAGCTGCGGTAAAGCTCATCAGCGTGGTCGTGAA
GCGATTCACAGATGTCTGCCTGTTCATCCGCGTCCAGCTCGTTGAGTTTCTCCAGAAGCGTTAATGTCTG
GCTTCTGATAAAGCGGGCCATGTTAAGGGCGGTTTTTTCCTGTTTGGTCACTGATGCCTCCGTGTAAGGG
GGATTTCTGTTCATGGGGGTAATGATACCGATGAAACGAGAGAGGATGCTCACGATACGGGTTACTGATG
ATGAACATGCCCGGTTACTGGAACGTTGTGAGGGTAAACAACTGGCGGTATGGATGCGGCGGGACCAGAG
AAAAATCACTCAGGGTCAATGCCAGCGCTTCGTTAATACAGATGTAGGTGTTCCACAGGGTAGCCAGCAG
CATCCTGCGATGCAGATCCGGAACATAATGGTGCAGGGCGCTGACTTCCGCGTTTCCAGACTTTACGAAA
CACGGAAACCGAAGACCATTCATGTTGTTGCTCAGGTCGCAGACGTTTTGCAGCAGCAGTCGCTTCACGT
TCGCTCGCGTATCGGTGATTCATTCTGCTAACCAGTAAGGCAACCCCGCCAGCCTAGCCGGGTCCTCAAC
GACAGGAGCACGATCATGCGCACCCGTGGGGCCGCCATGCCGGCGATAATGGCCTGCTTCTCGCCGAAAC
GTTTGGTGGCGGGACCAGTGACGAAGGCTTGAGCGAGGGCGTGCAAGATTCCGAATACCGCAAGCGACAG
GCCGATCATCGTCGCGCTCCAGCGAAAGCGGTCCTCGCCGAAAATGACCCAGAGCGCTGCCGGCACCTGT
CCTACGAGTTGCATGATAAAGAAGACAGTCATAAGTGCGGCGACGATAGTCATGCCCCGCGCCCACCGGA
AGGAGCTGACTGGGTTGAAGGCTCTCAAGGGCATCGGTCGAGATCCCGGTGCCTAATGAGTGAGCTAACT
TACATTAATTGCGTTGCGCTCACTGCCCGCTTTCCAGTCGGGAAACCTGTCGTGCCAGCTGCATTAATGA
ATCGGCCAACGCGCGGGGAGAGGCGGTTTGCGTATTGGGCGCCAGGGTGGTTTTTCTTTTCACCAGTGAG
ACGGGCAACAGCTGATTGCCCTTCACCGCCTGGCCCTGAGAGAGTTGCAGCAAGCGGTCCACGCTGGTTT
GCCCCAGCAGGCGAAAATCCTGTTTGATGGTGGTTAACGGCGGGATATAACATGAGCTGTCTTCGGTATC
GTCGTATCCCACTACCGAGATATCCGCACCAACGCGCAGCCCGGACTCGGTAATGGCGCGCATTGCGCCC
AGCGCCATCTGATCGTTGGCAACCAGCATCGCAGTGGGAACGATGCCCTCATTCAGCATTTGCATGGTTT
GTTGAAAACCGGACATGGCACTCCAGTCGCCTTCCCGTTCCGCTATCGGCTGAATTTGATTGCGAGTGAG
ATATTTATGCCAGCCAGCCAGACGCAGACGCGCCGAGACAGAACTTAATGGGCCCGCTAACAGCGCGATT
TGCTGGTGACCCAATGCGACCAGATGCTCCACGCCCAGTCGCGTACCGTCTTCATGGGAGAAAATAATAC
TGTTGATGGGTGTCTGGTCAGAGACATCAAGAAATAACGCCGGAACATTAGTGCAGGCAGCTTCCACAGC
AATGGCATCCTGGTCATCCAGCGGATAGTTAATGATCAGCCCACTGACGCGTTGCGCGAGAAGATTGTGC
ACCGCCGCTTTACAGGCTTCGACGCCGCTTCGTTCTACCATCGACACCACCACGCTGGCACCCAGTTGAT
CGGCGCGAGATTTAATCGCCGCGACAATTTGCGACGGCGCGTGCAGGGCCAGACTGGAGGTGGCAACGCC
AATCAGCAACGACTGTTTGCCCGCCAGTTGTTGTGCCACGCGGTTGGGAATGTAATTCAGCTCCGCCATC
GCCGCTTCCACTTTTTCCCGCGTTTTCGCAGAAACGTGGCTGGCCTGGTTCACCACGCGGGAAACGGTCT
GATAAGAGACACCGGCATACTCTGCGACATCGTATAACGTTACTGGTTTCACATTCACCACCCTGAATTG
ACTCTCTTCCGGGCGCTATCATGCCATACCGCGAAAGGTTTTGCGCCATTCGATGGTGTCCGGGATCTCG
ACGCTCTCCCTTATGCGACTCCTGCATTAGGAAGCAGCCCAGTAGTAGGTTGAGGCCGTTGAGCACCGCC
GC
Features (pLannotate 1.2.2; 19 found; start..end, strand, type, name):
    227..245     +  promoter       T7 promoter: promoter for bacteriophage T7 RNA polymerase
    246..270     +  protein_bind   lac operator: The lac repressor binds to the lac operator to inhibit transcription in E. coli. This inhibition can be relieved by adding lactose or isopropyl-β-D-thiogalactopyranoside (IPTG). lac repressor encoded by lacI
    285..307     +  RBS            RBS: efficient ribosome binding site from bacteriophage T7 gene 10 (Olins and Rangwala, 1989)
    372..1496    +  CDS            PIP4K2A (fragment): PI42A_HUMAN - Also known as PI5P4KA, PIP5K2, PIP5K2A. Experimental evidence at protein level: Swiss-Prot protein existence level 1. Catalyzes the phosphorylation of phosphatidylinositol 5- phosphate (PtdIns5P) on the fourth hydroxyl of the myo-inositol ring, to form phosphatidylinositol 4,5-bisphosphate (PtdIns(4,5)P2) (PubMed:9367159, PubMed:23326584). Has both ATP- and GTP-dependent kinase activities (PubMed:26774281). May exert its function by regulating the levels of PtdIns5P, which functions in the cytosol by increasing AKT activity and in the nucleus signals through ING2 (PubMed:18364242
   1562..1579    +  CDS            9xHis (fragment): 9xHis affinity tag
   1589..1638    +  CDS            SET1 (fragment): solubility-enhancement tag derived from T7 phage gene 10B
   1646..1693    +  terminator     T7 terminator: transcription terminator for bacteriophage T7 RNA polymerase
   1730..2158    +  rep_origin     f1 ori (sequence partly withheld): f1 bacteriophage origin of replication; arrow indicates direction of (+) strand synthesis
   2211..2268    +  promoter       AmpR promoter (fragment): bla
   2277..3092    -  CDS            KanR: aminoglycoside phosphotransferase; aph(3')-Ia; confers resistance to kanamycin in bacteria or G418 (Geneticin®) in eukaryotes
   3214..3802    +  rep_origin     ori: high-copy-number ColE1/pMB1/pBR322/pUC origin of replication
   3988..4127    -  misc_feature   bom: basis of mobility region from pBR322
   4229..4420    -  CDS            rop: Rop protein, which maintains plasmids at low copy number; rop
   4437..4817    +  CDS            YPB1_ECOLX: Protein predicted: Swiss-Prot protein existence level 4. From Escherichia coli.
   4889..5180    -  CDS            TcR (fragment): tetracycline efflux protein; tet; confers resistance to tetracycline
   5195..5216    -  protein_bind   CAP binding site: CAP binding activates transcription in the presence of cAMP. E. coli catabolite activator protein
   5229..6311    -  CDS            lacI: lac repressor; lacI; The lac repressor binds to the lac operator to inhibit transcription in E. coli. This inhibition can be relieved by adding lactose or isopropyl-β-D-thiogalactopyranoside (IPTG).
   6312..6389    -  promoter       lacI promoter: lacI
   6397..205     -  CDS            TcR (fragment) (across the origin): tetracycline efflux protein; tet; confers resistance to tetracycline
