[The description below was written by a language model from this plasmid's Addgene catalogue record and pLannotate feature annotations shown in this document.]
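Description:
PIP4K2AA is a bacterial expression plasmid built on the pNIC28-Bsa4 backbone, a pET-style vector, and carries a portion of human PIP4K2A, the lipid kinase that phosphorylates phosphatidylinositol 5-phosphate to produce PtdIns(4,5)P2. The construct was made for protein production for structure determination, and the record warns that the insert may not be the full open reading frame. This fits the feature table, which annotates the coding region as a PIP4K2A fragment of a little over 1.1 kb against a catalogued insert size of about 1.2 kb. The mutation field only points to the depositor comments, which do not list specific changes. The insert was introduced by ligation-independent cloning and is fused at its N-terminus to a His6 tag followed by a TEV protease site, allowing metal-affinity purification and later tag removal. This N-terminal tag is not annotated separately in the feature table but would sit in the gap between the ribosome binding site and the kinase sequence.

Expression is driven by a T7 promoter with an adjacent lac operator and the T7 gene 10 ribosome binding site, and it ends at a T7 terminator. A plasmid-borne lacI gene supplies the repressor, so transcription is IPTG-inducible in hosts that supply T7 RNA polymerase, and the depositor recommends a BL21(DE3)-derived strain with a rare-codon helper plasmid. Short His-tag and T7 gene 10-derived fragments annotated downstream of the insert appear to be backbone remnants, as do the partial tetracycline-resistance sequences. The plasmid is selected with kanamycin through the aph(3')-Ia gene and replicates from a ColE1/pMB1-type origin accompanied by bom and rop. The catalogue lists it as high copy, although rop normally lowers copy number. An f1 origin is also present.
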