Addgene plasmid #42494: PIP4K2AA
Purpose: Bacterial expression for structure determination; may not be full ORF
Depositing lab: Nicola Burgess-Brown. Depositing organization: University of Oxford.
Backbone
  Vector backbone: pNIC28-Bsa4
  Backbone manufacturer: SGC
  Vector type: Bacterial Expression
Growth in bacteria
  Bacterial resistance: Kanamycin, 50 μg/mL
  Growth temperature: 37°C
  Growth strain: Mach1 ;
  Copy number: High Copy
Gene/Insert
  Gene/Insert name: PIP4K2AA (alt names: PIP4K2AA; gi|6857820; PDB:2YBX)
  Species: H. sapiens (human)
  Insert size (bp): 1213
  Mutation: See Comments
  Entrez Gene: PIP4K2A (a.k.a. PI5P4KA, PIP5K2A, PIP5KII-alpha, PIP5KIIA, PIPK)
  Tag / fusion protein: His6-TEV (N terminal on insert)
  Cloning method: Ligation Independent Cloning
  Sequencing primers: 5′ T7; 3′ T7-term
Terms and licenses: Academic/Nonprofit Terms; Industry Terms: Not Available to Industry
Depositor comments: http://www.thesgc.org/structures/2YBX/ Use BL21(DE3)-R3-pRARE2 strain for expression.
How to cite: PIP4K2AA was a gift from Nicola Burgess-Brown (Addgene plasmid # 42494 ; http://n2t.net/addgene:42494 ; RRID:Addgene_42494)
