>Addgene plasmid #42494 | PIP4K2AA | depositor partial sequence | sequence record 57326 | PIP4K2AA sequence 1213 bps
CATATGCACCATCATCATCATCATTCTTCTGGTGTAGATCTGGGTACCGAGAACCTGTACTTCCAATCCA
TGGACCCGCTGCTCAGCGTCCTCATGTGGGGGGTAAACCACTCGATCAATGAACTGAGCCATGTTCAAAT
CCCTGTTATGTTGATGCCAGATGACTTCAAAGCCTATTCAAAAATAAAGGTGGACAATCACCTTTTTAAC
AAAGAAAACATGCCGAGCCATTTCAAGTTTAAGGAATACTGCCCGATGGTCTTCCGTAACCTGCGGGAGA
GGTTTGGAATTGATGATCAAGATTTCCAGAATTCCCTGACCAGGAGCGCACCCCTCCCCAACGACTCCCA
GGCCCGCAGTGGAGCTCGTTTTCACACTTCCTACGACAAAAGATACATCATCAAGACTATTACCAGTGAA
GACGTGGCCGAAATGCACAACATCCTGAAGAAATACCACCAGTACATAGTGGAATGTCATGGGATCACCC
TTCTTCCCCAGTTCTTGGGCATGTACCGGCTTAATGTTGATGGAGTTGAAATATATGTGATAGTTACAAG
AAATGTATTCAGCCACCGTTTGTCTGTGTATAGGAAATACGACTTAAAGGGCTCTACAGTGGCTAGAGAA
GCTAGTGACAAAGAAAAGGCCAAAGAACTGCCAACTCTGAAAGATAATGATTTCATTAATGAGGGCCAAA
AGATTTATATTGATGACAACAACAAGAAGGTCTTCCTGGAAAAACTAAAAAAGGATGTTGAGTTTCTGGC
CCAGCTGAAGCTCATGGACTACAGTCTGCTGGTGGGAATTCATGATGTGGAGAGAGCCGAACAGGAGGAA
GTGGAGTGTGAGGAGAACGATGGGGAGGAGGAGGGCGAGAGCGATGGCACCCACCCGGTGGGAACCCCCC
CAGATAGCCCCGGGAATACACTGAACAGCTCACCACCCCTGGCTCCCGGGGAGTTCGATCCGAACATCGA
CGTCTATGGAATTAAGTGCCATGAAAACTCGCCTAGGAAGGAGGTGTACTTCATGGCAATTATTGACATC
CTTACTCATTATGATGCAAAAAAGAAAGCTGCCCATGCTGCAAAAACTGTTAAACATGGCGCTGGCGCGG
AGATCTCCACCGTGAACCCAGAACAGTATTCAAAGCGCTTTTTGGACTTTATTGGCCACATCTTGTGACA
GTAAAGGTGGATACGGATCCGAA
