>Addgene plasmid #42494 | PIP4K2AA | addgene partial sequence | sequence record 59400 | T7 5'-TAATACGACTCACTATAGGG-3'
ATTCCCCTCTAGAAATAATTTTGTTTAACTTTAAGAAGGAGATATACATATGCACCATCATCATCATCAT
TCTTCTGGTGTAGATCTGGGTACCGAGAACCTGTACTTCCAATCCATGGACCCGCTGCTCAGCGTCCTCA
TGTGGGGGGTAAACCACTCGATCAATGAACTGAGCCATGTTCAAATCCCTGTTATGTTGATGCCAGATGA
CTTCAAAGCCTATTCAAAAATAAAGGTGGACAATCACCTTTTTAACAAAGAAAACATGCCGAGCCATTTC
AAGTTTAAGGAATACTGCCCGATGGTCTTCCGTAACCTGCGGGAGAGGTTTGGAATTGATGATCAAGATT
TCCAGAATTCCCTGACCAGGAGCGCACCCCTCCCCAACGACTCCCAGGCCCGCAGTGGAGCTCGTTTTCA
CACTTCCTACGACAAAAGATACATCATCAAGACTATTACCAGTGAAGACGTGGCCGAAATGCACAACATC
CTGAAGAAATACCACCAGTACATAGTGGAATGTCATGGGATCACCCTTCTTCCCCAGTTCTTGGGCATGT
ACCGGCTTAATGTTGATGGAGTTGAAATATATGTGATAGTTACAAGAAATGTATTCAGCCACCGTTTGTC
TGTGTATAGGAAATACGACTTAAAGGGCTCTACAGTGGCTAGAGAAGCTAGTGACAAAGAAAAGGCCAAA
GAACTGCCAACTCTGAAAGATAATGATTTCATTAATGAGGGCCAAAAGATTTATATTGATGACAACAACA
AGAAGGTCTTCCTGGAAAAACTAAAAAAGGATGTTGAGTTTCTGGCCCAGCTGAAGCTCATGGACTACAG
TCTGCTGGTGGGAATTCATGATGTGGAGAGAGCCGAACAGGAGGAAGTGGAGTGTGAGGAGAACGATGGG
GAGGAGGAGGGCGAGAGCGATGGCACCCACCCGGTGGGAACCCCCCCAGATAGCCC
